>Addgene plasmid #116522 | pHAGE-PIK3CA-P449_N457delPHGLEDLLN | addgene full sequence | sequence record 254083 | Addgene NGS Result
TGGAAGGGCTAATTCACTCCCAAAGAAGACAAGATATCCTTGATCTGTGGATCTACCACACACAAGGCTA
CTTCCCTGATTAGCAGAACTACACACCAGGGCCAGGGGTCAGATATCCACTGACCTTTGGATGGTGCTAC
AAGCTAGTACCAGTTGAGCCAGATAAGGTAGAAGAGGCCAATAAAGGAGAGAACACCAGCTTGTTACACC
CTGTGAGCCTGCATGGGATGGATGACCCGGAGAGAGAAGTGTTAGAGTGGAGGTTTGACAGCCGCCTAGC
ATTTCATCACGTGGCCCGAGAGCTGCATCCGGAGTACTTCAAGAACTGCTGATATCGAGCTTGCTACAAG
GGACTTTCCGCTGGGGACTTTCCAGGGAGGCGTGGCCTGGGCGGGACTGGGGAGTGGCGAGCCCTCAGAT
CCTGCATATAAGCAGCTGCTTTTTGCCTGTACTGGGTCTCTCTGGTTAGACCAGATCTGAGCCTGGGAGC
TCTCTGGCTAACTAGGGAACCCACTGCTTAAGCCTCAATAAAGCTTGCCTTGAGTGCTTCAAGTAGTGTG
TGCCCGTCTGTTGTGTGACTCTGGTAACTAGAGATCCCTCAGACCCTTTTAGTCAGTGTGGAAAATCTCT
AGCAGTGGCGCCCGAACAGGGACTTGAAAGCGAAAGGGAAACCAGAGGAGCTCTCTCGACGCAGGACTCG
GCTTGCTGAAGCGCGCACGGCAAGAGGCGAGGGGCGGCGACTGGTGAGTACGCCAAAAATTTTGACTAGC
GGAGGCTAGAAGGAGAGAGATGGGTGCGAGAGCGTCAGTATTAAGCGGGGGAGAATTAGATCGCGATGGG
AAAAAATTCGGTTAAGGCCAGGGGGAAAGAAAAAATATAAATTAAAACATATAGTATGGGCAAGCAGGGA
GCTAGAACGATTCGCAGTTAATCCTGGCCTGTTAGAAACATCAGAAGGCTGTAGACAAATACTGGGACAG
CTACAACCATCCCTTCAGACAGGATCAGAAGAACTTAGATCATTATATAATACAGTAGCAACCCTCTATT
GTGTGCATCAAAGGATAGAGATAAAAGACACCAAGGAAGCTTTAGACAAGATAGAGGAAGAGCAAAACAA
AAGTAAGACCACCGCACAGCAAGCGGCCGGCCGCTGATCTTCAGACCTGGAGGAGGAGATATGAGGGACA
ATTGGAGAAGTGAATTATATAAATATAAAGTAGTAAAAATTGAACCATTAGGAGTAGCACCCACCAAGGC
AAAGAGAAGAGTGGTGCAGAGAGAAAAAAGAGCAGTGGGAATAGGAGCTTTGTTCCTTGGGTTCTTGGGA
GCAGCAGGAAGCACTATGGGCGCAGCGTCAATGACGCTGACGGTACAGGCCAGACAATTATTGTCTGGTA
TAGTGCAGCAGCAGAACAATTTGCTGAGGGCTATTGAGGCGCAACAGCATCTGTTGCAACTCACAGTCTG
GGGCATCAAGCAGCTCCAGGCAAGAATCCTGGCTGTGGAAAGATACCTAAAGGATCAACAGCTCCTGGGG
ATTTGGGGTTGCTCTGGAAAACTCATTTGCACCACTGCTGTGCCTTGGAATGCTAGTTGGAGTAATAAAT
CTCTGGAACAGATTTGGAATCACACGACCTGGATGGAGTGGGACAGAGAAATTAACAATTACACAAGCTT
AATACACTCCTTAATTGAAGAATCGCAAAACCAGCAAGAAAAGAATGAACAAGAATTATTGGAATTAGAT
AAATGGGCAAGTTTGTGGAATTGGTTTAACATAACAAATTGGCTGTGGTATATAAAATTATTCATAATGA
TAGTAGGAGGCTTGGTAGGTTTAAGAATAGTTTTTGCTGTACTTTCTATAGTGAATAGAGTTAGGCAGGG
ATATTCACCATTATCGTTTCAGACCCACCTCCCAACCCCGAGGGGACCCGACAGGCCCGAAGGAATAGAA
GAAGAAGGTGGAGAGAGAGACAGAGACAGATCCATTCGATTAGTGAACGGATCTCGACGGTATCGCCGAA
TTCACAAATGGCAGTATTCATCCACAATTTTAAAAGAAAAGGGGGGATTGGGGGGTACAGTGCAGGGGAA
AGAATAGTAGACATAATAGCAACAGACATACAAACTAAAGAATTACAAAAACAAATTACAAAAATTCAAA
ATTTTCGGGTTTATTACAGGGACAGCAGAGATCCAGTTTGGACTAGTCGTGAGGCTCCGGTGCCCGTCAG
TGGGCAGAGCGCACATCGCCCACAGTCCCCGAGAAGTTGGGGGGAGGGGTCGGCAATTGAACCGGTGCCT
AGAGAAGGTGGCGCGGGGTAAACTGGGAAAGTGATGTCGTGTACTGGCTCCGCCTTTTTCCCGAGGGTGG
GGGAGAACCGTATATAAGTGCAGTAGTCGCCGTGAACGTTCTTTTTCGCAACGGGTTTGCCGCCAGAACA
CAGGTAAGTGCCGTGTGTGGTTCCCGCGGGCCTGGCCTCTTTACGGGTTATGGCCCTTGCGTGCCTTGAA
TTACTTCCACCTGGCTGCAGTACGTGATTCTTGATCCCGAGCTTCGGGTTGGAAGTGGGTGGGAGAGTTC
GAGGCCTTGCGCTTAAGGAGCCCCTTCGCCTCGTGCTTGAGTTGAGGCCTGGCCTGGGCGCTGGGGCCGC
CGCGTGCGAATCTGGTGGCACCTTCGCGCCTGTCTCGCTGCTTTCGATAAGTCTCTAGCCATTTAAAATT
TTTGATGACCTGCTGCGACGCTTTTTTTCTGGCAAGATAGTCTTGTAAATGCGGGCCAAGATCTGCACAC
TGGTATTTCGGTTTTTGGGGCCGCGGGCGGCGACGGGGCCCGTGCGTCCCAGCGCACATGTTCGGCGAGG
CGGGGCCTGCGAGCGCGGCCACCGAGAATCGGACGGGGGTAGTCTCAAGCTGGCCGGCCTGCTCTGGTGC
CTGGCCTCGCGCCGCCGTGTATCGCCCCGCCCTGGGCGGCAAGGCTGGCCCGGTCGGCACCAGTTGCGTG
AGCGGAAAGATGGCCGCTTCCCGGCCCTGCTGCAGGGAGCTCAAAATGGAGGACGCGGCGCTCGGGAGAG
CGGGCGGGTGAGTCACCCACACAAAGGAAAAGGGCCTTTCCGTCCTCAGCCGTCGCTTCATGTGACTCCA
CGGAGTACCGGGCGCCGTCCAGGCACCTCGATTAGTTCTCGAGCTTTTGGAGTACGTCGTCTTTAGGTTG
GGGGGAGGGGTTTTATGCGATGGAGTTTCCCCACACTGAGTGGGTGGAGACTGAAGTTAGGCCAGCTTGG
CACTTGATGTAATTCTCCTTGGAATTTGCCCTTTTTGAGTTTGGATCTTGGTTCATTCTCAAGCCTCAGA
CAGTGGTTCAAAGTTTTTTTCTTCCATTTCAGGTGTCGTGAAGCGGCCCTGCAGATATCAACAAGTTTGT
ACAAAAAAGCAGGCACCATGCCTCCAAGACCATCATCAGGTGAACTGTGGGGCATCCACTTGATGCCCCC
AAGAATCCTAGTAGAATGTTTACTACCAAATGGAATGATAGTGACTTTAGAATGCCTCCGTGAGGCTACA
TTAATAACCATAAAGCATGAACTATTTAAAGAAGCAAGAAAATACCCCCTCCATCAACTTCTTCAAGATG
AATCTTCTTACATTTTCGTAAGTGTTACTCAAGAAGCAGAAAGGGAAGAATTTTTTGATGAAACAAGACG
ACTTTGTGACCTTCGGCTTTTTCAACCCTTTTTAAAAGTAATTGAACCAGTAGGCAACCGTGAAGAAAAG
ATCCTCAATCGAGAAATTGGTTTTGCTATCGGCATGCCAGTGTGTGAATTTGATATGGTTAAAGATCCAG
AAGTACAGGACTTCCGAAGAAATATTCTGAACGTTTGTAAAGAAGCTGTGGATCTTAGGGACCTCAATTC
ACCTCATAGTAGAGCAATGTATGTCTATCCTCCAAATGTAGAATCTTCACCAGAATTGCCAAAGCACATA
TATAATAAATTAGATAAAGGGCAAATAATAGTGGTGATCTGGGTAATAGTTTCTCCAAATAATGACAAGC
AGAAGTATACTCTGAAAATCAACCATGACTGTGTACCAGAACAAGTAATTGCTGAAGCAATCAGGAAAAA
AACTCGAAGTATGTTGCTATCCTCTGAACAACTAAAACTCTGTGTTTTAGAATATCAGGGCAAGTATATT
TTAAAAGTGTGTGGATGTGATGAATACTTCCTAGAAAAATATCCTCTGAGTCAGTATAAGTATATAAGAA
GCTGTATAATGCTTGGGAGGATGCCCAATTTGATGTTGATGGCTAAAGAAAGCCTTTATTCTCAACTGCC
AATGGACTGTTTTACAATGCCATCTTATTCCAGACGCATTTCCACAGCTACACCATATATGAATGGAGAA
ACATCTACAAAATCCCTTTGGGTTATAAATAGTGCACTCAGAATAAAAATTCTTTGTGCAACCTACGTGA
ATGTAAATATTCGAGACATTGATAAGATCTATGTTCGAACAGGTATCTACCATGGAGGAGAACCCTTATG
TGACAATGTGAACACTCAAAGAGTACCTTGTTCCAATCCCAGGTGGAATGAATGGCTGAATTATGATATA
TACATTCCTGATCTTCCTCGTGCTGCTCGACTTTGCCTTTCCATTTGCTCTGTTAAAGGCCGAAAGGGTG
CTAAAGAGGAACACTGTCCATTGGCATGGGGAAATATAAACTTGTTTGATTACACAGACACTCTAGTATC
TGGAAAAATGGCTTTGAATCTTTGGCCAGTACCTATTGGTGTTACTGGATCAAATCCAAATAAAGAAACT
CCATGCTTAGAGTTGGAGTTTGACTGGTTCAGCAGTGTGGTAAAGTTCCCAGATATGTCAGTGATTGAAG
AGCATGCCAATTGGTCTGTATCCCGAGAAGCAGGATTTAGCTATTCCCACGCAGGACTGAGTAACAGACT
AGCTAGAGACAATGAATTAAGGGAAAATGACAAAGAACAGCTCAAAGCAATTTCTACACGAGATCCTCTC
TCTGAAATCACTGAGCAGGAGAAAGATTTTCTATGGAGTCACAGACACTATTGTGTAACTATCCCCGAAA
TTCTACCCAAATTGCTTCTGTCTGTTAAATGGAATTCTAGAGATGAAGTAGCCCAGATGTATTGCTTGGT
AAAAGATTGGCCTCCAATCAAACCTGAACAGGCTATGGAACTTCTGGACTGTAATTACCCAGATCCTATG
GTTCGAGGTTTTGCTGTTCGGTGCTTGGAAAAATATTTAACAGATGACAAACTTTCTCAGTATTTAATTC
AGCTAGTACAGGTCCTAAAATATGAACAATATTTGGATAACTTGCTTGTGAGATTTTTACTGAAGAAAGC
ATTGACTAATCAAAGGATTGGGCACTTTTTCTTTTGGCATTTAAAATCTGAGATGCACAATAAAACAGTT
AGCCAGAGGTTTGGCCTGCTTTTGGAGTCCTATTGTCGTGCATGTGGGATGTATTTGAAGCACCTGAATA
GGCAAGTCGAGGCAATGGAAAAGCTCATTAACTTAACTGACATTCTCAAACAGGAGAAGAAGGATGAAAC
ACAAAAGGTACAGATGAAGTTTTTAGTTGAGCAAATGAGGCGACCAGATTTCATGGATGCTCTACAGGGC
TTTCTGTCTCCTCTAAACCCTGCTCATCAACTAGGAAACCTCAGGCTTGAAGAGTGTCGAATTATGTCCT
CTGCAAAAAGGCCACTGTGGTTGAATTGGGAGAACCCAGACATCATGTCAGAGTTACTGTTTCAGAACAA
TGAGATCATCTTTAAAAATGGGGATGATTTACGGCAAGATATGCTAACACTTCAAATTATTCGTATTATG
GAAAATATCTGGCAAAATCAAGGTCTTGATCTTCGAATGTTACCTTATGGTTGTCTGTCAATCGGTGACT
GTGTGGGACTTATTGAGGTGGTGCGAAATTCTCACACTATTATGCAAATTCAGTGCAAAGGCGGCTTGAA
AGGTGCACTGCAGTTCAACAGCCACACACTACATCAGTGGCTCAAAGACAAGAACAAAGGAGAAATATAT
GATGCAGCCATTGACCTGTTTACACGTTCATGTGCTGGATACTGTGTAGCTACCTTCATTTTGGGAATTG
GAGATCGTCACAATAGTAACATCATGGTGAAAGACGATGGACAACTGTTTCATATAGATTTTGGACACTT
TTTGGATCACAAGAAGAAAAAATTTGGTTATAAACGAGAACGTGTGCCATTTGTTTTGACACAGGATTTC
TTAATAGTGATTAGTAAAGGAGCCCAAGAATGCACAAAGACAAGAGAATTTGAGAGGTTTCAGGAGATGT
GTTACAAGGCTTATCTAGCTATTCGACAGCATGCCAATCTCTTCATAAATCTTTTCTCAATGATGCTTGG
CTCTGGAATGCCAGAACTACAATCTTTTGATGACATTGCATACATTCGAAAGACCCTAGCCTTAGATAAA
ACTGAGCAAGAGGCTTTGGAGTATTTCATGAAACAAATGAATGATGCACATCATGGTGGCTGGACAACAA
AAATGGATTGGATCTTCCACACAATTAAACAGCATGCATTGAACTAGAACCCAGCTTTCTTGTACAAAGT
GGTGATATCCAATTAACCCTCACTAAAGGGTTAGTTATGATGAATATTGTGTACCCTATAGTGAGTCGTA
TTACCACCCAACTTTTCTATACAAAGTGGTTGATATCCAGCACAGTGGCGGCCGCTCGAGTCTAGAGGGC
CCGCGGTTCGAAGGTAAGCCTATCCCTAACCCTCTCCTCGGTCTCGATTCTACGCGTACCGGTTAGTAAT
GAGATCCCTCCCCCCCCCCTAACGTTACTGGCCGAAGCCGCTTGGAATAAGGCCGGTGTGCGTTTGTCTA
TATGTTATTTTCCACCATATTGCCGTCTTTTGGCAATGTGAGGGCCCGGAAACCTGGCCCTGTCTTCTTG
ACGAGCATTCCTAGGGGTCTTTCCCCTCTCGCCAAAGGAATGCAAGGTCTGTTGAATGTCGTGAAGGAAG
CAGTTCCTCTGGAAGCTTCTTGAAGACAAACAACGTCTGTAGCGACCCTTTGCAGGCAGCGGAACCCCCC
ACCTGGCGACAGGTGCCTCTGCGGCCAAAAGCCACGTGTATAAGATACACCTGCAAAGGCGGCACAACCC
CAGTGCCACGTTGTGAGTTGGATAGTTGTGGAAAGAGTCAAATGGCTCTCCTCAAGCGTATTCAACAAGG
GGCTGAAGGATGCCCAGAAGGTACCCCATTGTATGGGATCTGATCTGGGGCCTCGGTGCACATGCTTTAC
ATGTGTTTAGTCGAGGTTAAAAAAACGTCTAGGCCCCCCGAACCACGGGGACGTGGTTTTCCTTTGAAAA
ACACGATGATAATATGGCCACACATATGACCGAGTACAAGCCCACGGTGCGCCTCGCCACCCGCGACGAC
GTCCCCAGGGCCGTACGCACCCTCGCCGCCGCGTTCGCCGACTACCCCGCCACGCGCCACACCGTCGATC
CGGACCGCCACATCGAGCGGGTCACCGAGCTGCAAGAACTCTTCCTCACGCGCGTCGGGCTCGACATCGG
CAAGGTGTGGGTCGCGGACGACGGCGCCGCGGTGGCGGTCTGGACCACGCCGGAGAGCGTCGAAGCGGGG
GCGGTGTTCGCCGAGATCGGCCCGCGCATGGCCGAGTTGAGCGGTTCCCGGCTGGCCGCGCAGCAACAGA
TGGAAGGCCTCCTGGCGCCGCACCGGCCCAAGGAGCCCGCGTGGTTCCTGGCCACCGTCGGCGTCTCGCC
CGACCACCAGGGCAAGGGTCTGGGCAGCGCCGTCGTGCTCCCCGGAGTGGAGGCGGCCGAGCGCGCCGGG
GTGCCCGCCTTCCTGGAGACCTCCGCGCCCCGCAACCTCCCCTTCTACGAGCGGCTCGGCTTCACCGTCA
CCGCCGACGTCGAGGTGCCCGAAGGACCGCGCACCTGGTGCATGACCCGCAAGCCCGGTGCCTAAATCGA
TAGATCCTAATCAACCTCTGGATTACAAAATTTGTGAAAGATTGACTGGTATTCTTAACTATGTTGCTCC
TTTTACGCTATGTGGATACGCTGCTTTAATGCCTTTGTATCATGCTATTGCTTCCCGTATGGCTTTCATT
TTCTCCTCCTTGTATAAATCCTGGTTGCTGTCTCTTTATGAGGAGTTGTGGCCCGTTGTCAGGCAACGTG
GCGTGGTGTGCACTGTGTTTGCTGACGCAACCCCCACTGGTTGGGGCATTGCCACCACCTGTCAGCTCCT
TTCCGGGACTTTCGCTTTCCCCCTCCCTATTGCCACGGCGGAACTCATCGCCGCCTGCCTTGCCCGCTGC
TGGACAGGGGCTCGGCTGTTGGGCACTGACAATTCCGTGGTGTTGTCGGGGAAATCATCGTCCTTTCCTT
GGCTGCTCGCCTGTGTTGCCACCTGGATTCTGCGCGGGACGTCCTTCTGCTACGTCCCTTCGGCCCTCAA
TCCAGCGGACCTTCCTTCCCGCGGCCTGCTGCCGGCTCTGCGGCCTCTTCCGCGTCTTCGCCTTCGCCCT
CAGACGAGTCGGATCTCCCTTTGGGCCGCCTCCCCGCCTGAGATCCTTTAAGACCAATGACTTACAAGGC
AGCTGTAGATCTTAGCCACTTTTTAAAAGAAAAGGGGGGACTGGAAGGGCTAATTCACTCCCAACGAAGA
CAAGATCTGCTTTTTGCTTGTACTGGGTCTCTCTGGTTAGACCAGATCTGAGCCTGGGAGCTCTCTGGCT
AACTAGGGAACCCACTGCTTAAGCCTCAATAAAGCTTGCCTTGAGTGCTTCAAGTAGTGTGTGCCCGTCT
GTTGTGTGACTCTGGTAACTAGAGATCCCTCAGACCCTTTTAGTCAGTGTGGAAAATCTCTAGCAGTAGT
AGTTCATGTCATCTTATTATTCAGTATTTATAACTTGCAAAGAAATGAATATCAGAGAGTGAGAGGCCCG
GGTTAATTAAGGAAAGGGCTAGATCATTCTTGAAGACGAAAGGGCCTCGTGATACGCCTATTTTTATAGG
TTAATGTCATGATAATAATGGTTTCTTAGACGTCAGGTGGCACTTTTCGGGGAAATGTGCGCGGAACCCC
TATTTGTTTATTTTTCTAAATACATTCAAATATGTATCCGCTCATGAGACAATAACCCTGATAAATGCTT
CAATAATATTGAAAAAGGAAGAGTATGAGTATTCAACATTTCCGTGTCGCCCTTATTCCCTTTTTTGCGG
CATTTTGCCTTCCTGTTTTTGCTCACCCAGAAACGCTGGTGAAAGTAAAAGATGCTGAAGATCAGTTGGG
TGCACGAGTGGGTTACATCGAACTGGATCTCAACAGCGGTAAGATCCTTGAGAGTTTTCGCCCCGAAGAA
CGTTTTCCAATGATGAGCACTTTTAAAGTTCTGCTATGTGGCGCGGTATTATCCCGTGTTGACGCCGGGC
AAGAGCAACTCGGTCGCCGCATACACTATTCTCAGAATGACTTGGTTGAGTACTCACCAGTCACAGAAAA
GCATCTTACGGATGGCATGACAGTAAGAGAATTATGCAGTGCTGCCATAACCATGAGTGATAACACTGCG
GCCAACTTACTTCTGACAACGATCGGAGGACCGAAGGAGCTAACCGCTTTTTTGCACAACATGGGGGATC
ATGTAACTCGCCTTGATCGTTGGGAACCGGAGCTGAATGAAGCCATACCAAACGACGAGCGTGACACCAC
GATGCCTGTAGCAATGGCAACAACGTTGCGCAAACTATTAACTGGCGAACTACTTACTCTAGCTTCCCGG
CAACAATTAATAGACTGGATGGAGGCGGATAAAGTTGCAGGACCACTTCTGCGCTCGGCCCTTCCGGCTG
GCTGGTTTATTGCTGATAAATCTGGAGCCGGTGAGCGTGGGTCTCGCGGTATCATTGCAGCACTGGGGCC
AGATGGTAAGCCCTCCCGTATCGTAGTTATCTACACGACGGGGAGTCAGGCAACTATGGATGAACGAAAT
AGACAGATCGCTGAGATAGGTGCCTCACTGATTAAGCATTGGTAACTGTCAGACCAAGTTTACTCATATA
TACTTTAGATTGATTTAAAACTTCATTTTTAATTTAAAAGGATCTAGGTGAAGATCCTTTTTGATAATCT
CATGACCAAAATCCCTTAACGTGAGTTTTCGTTCCACTGAGCGTCAGACCCCGTAGAAAAGATCAAAGGA
TCTTCTTGAGATCCTTTTTTTCTGCGCGTAATCTGCTGCTTGCAAACAAAAAAACCACCGCTACCAGCGG
TGGTTTGTTTGCCGGATCAAGAGCTACCAACTCTTTTTCCGAAGGTAACTGGCTTCAGCAGAGCGCAGAT
ACCAAATACTGTTCTTCTAGTGTAGCCGTAGTTAGGCCACCACTTCAAGAACTCTGTAGCACCGCCTACA
TACCTCGCTCTGCTAATCCTGTTACCAGTGGCTGCTGCCAGTGGCGATAAGTCGTGTCTTACCGGGTTGG
ACTCAAGACGATAGTTACCGGATAAGGCGCAGCGGTCGGGCTGAACGGGGGGTTCGTGCACACAGCCCAG
CTTGGAGCGAACGACCTACACCGAACTGAGATACCTACAGCGTGAGCTATGAGAAAGCGCCACGCTTCCC
GAAGGGAGAAAGGCGGACAGGTATCCGGTAAGCGGCAGGGTCGGAACAGGAGAGCGCACGAGGGAGCTTC
CAGGGGGAAACGCCTGGTATCTTTATAGTCCTGTCGGGTTTCGCCACCTCTGACTTGAGCGTCGATTTTT
GTGATGCTCGTCAGGGGGGCGGAGCCTATGGAAAAACGCCAGCAACGCGGCCTTTTTACGGTTCCTGGCC
TTTTGCTGGCCTTTTGCTCACATGTTCTTTCCTGCGTTATCCCCTGATTCTGTGGATAACCGTATTACCG
CCTTTGAGTGAGCTGATACCGCTCGCCGCAGCCGAACGACCGAGCGCAGCGAGTCAGTGAGCGAGGAAGC
GGAAGAGCGCCCAATACGCAAACCGCCTCTCCCCGCGCGTTGGCCGATTCATTAATGCAGCAAGCTCATG
GCTGACTAATTTTTTTTATTTATGCAGAGGCCGAGGCCGCCTCGGCCTCTGAGCTATTCCAGAAGTAGTG
AGGAGGCTTTTTTGGAGGCCTAGGCTTTTGCAAAAAGCTCCCCGTGGCACGACAGGTTTCCCGACTGGAA
AGCGGGCAGTGAGCGCAACGCAATTAATGTGAGTTAGCTCACTCATTAGGCACCCCAGGCTTTACACTTT
ATGCTTCCGGCTCGTATGTTGTGTGGAATTGTGAGCGGATAACAATTTCACACAGGAAACAGCTATGACA
TGATTACGAATTTCACAAATAAAGCATTTTTTTCACTGCATTCTAGTTGTGGTTTGTCCAAACTCATCAA
TGTATCTTATCATGTCTGGATCAACTGGATAACTCAAGCTAACCAAAATCATCCCAAACTTCCCACCCCA
TACCCTATTACCACTGCCAATTACCTGTGGTTTCATTTACTCTAAACCTGTGATTCCTCTGAATTATTTT
CATTTTAAAGAAATTGTATTTGTTAAATATGTACTACAAACTTAGTAGT
Features (pLannotate 1.2.2; 30 found; start..end, strand, type, name):
    377..634     +  LTR            5' LTR (truncated): truncated 5' long terminal repeat (LTR) from HIV-1
    681..806     +  misc_feature   HIV-1 Ψ: packaging signal of human immunodeficiency virus type 1
    790..1128    +  CDS            HIV-1 gag (fragment): gag protein from human immunodeficiency virus 1; gag
   1303..1536    +  misc_feature   RRE: The Rev response element (RRE) of HIV-1 allows for Rev-dependent mRNA export from the nucleus to the cytoplasm.
   1913..2013    +  CDS            Rev (fragment): human immunodeficiency virus 1 (HIV-1) Rev protein; rev; enhances nuclear export of unspliced and incompletely spliced viral mRNAs
   2058..2175    +  misc_feature   cPPT/CTS: central polypurine tract and central termination sequence of HIV-1
   2223..3401    +  promoter       EF-1α promoter: strong constitutive promoter for human elongation factor EF-1α
   3422..3442    +  protein_bind   attB1: mutant version of attB; core recombination site for the Gateway® BP reaction BP Clonase™
   3448..6624    +  CDS            PIK3CA: PK3CA_HUMAN - Experimental evidence at protein level: Swiss-Prot protein existence level 1. Phosphoinositide-3-kinase (PI3K) phosphorylates phosphatidylinositol (PI) and its phosphorylated derivatives at position 3 of the inositol ring to produce 3-phosphoinositides (PubMed:15135396, PubMed:23936502, PubMed:28676499). Uses ATP and PtdIns(4,5)P2 (phosphatidylinositol 4,5-bisphosphate) to generate phosphatidylinositol 3,4,5-trisphosphate (PIP3) (PubMed:15135396, PubMed:28676499). PIP3 plays a key role by recruiting PH domain- containing proteins to the membrane, including AKT1 and PDPK1, activat
   6629..6653    -  protein_bind   attB2: mutant version of attB; recombination site for the Gateway® BP reaction BP Clonase™
   6661..6679    +  promoter       T3 promoter: promoter for bacteriophage T3 RNA polymerase
   6705..6723    -  promoter       T7 promoter: promoter for bacteriophage T7 RNA polymerase
   6729..6747    -  protein_bind   attB4 (fragment): mutant version of attB; core recombination site for the Gateway® BP reaction BP Clonase™
   6803..6844    +  CDS            V5 tag: epitope tag from simian virus 5
   6970..7432    +  misc_feature   IRES: internal ribosome entry site (IRES) of the encephalomyocarditis virus (EMCV)
   7446..8043    +  CDS            PuroR (fragment): puromycin N-acetyltransferase; pac from Streptomyces; confers resistance to puromycin
   8059..8647    +  misc_feature   WPRE: woodchuck hepatitis virus posttranscriptional regulatory element
   8655..8720    +  CDS            nef (fragment): NEF_HV1Z2 - Experimental evidence at protein level: Swiss-Prot protein existence level 1. Extracellular Nef protein targets CD4(+) T-lymphocytes for apoptosis by interacting with CXCR4 surface receptors. From Human immunodeficiency virus type 1 group M subtype D (isolate Z2/CDC-Z34) (HIV-1).
   8722..8955    +  LTR            3' LTR (ΔU3): self-inactivating 3' long terminal repeat (LTR) from HIV-1
   9160..9264    +  promoter       AmpR promoter: bla
   9265..10125   +  CDS            AmpR: β-lactamase; bla; confers resistance to ampicillin, carbenicillin, and related antibiotics
  10296..10884   +  rep_origin     ori: high-copy-number ColE1/pMB1/pBR322/pUC origin of replication
  11067..11121   +  CDS            lacI (fragment): lac repressor; lacI; The lac repressor binds to the lac operator to inhibit transcription in E. coli. This inhibition can be relieved by adding lactose or isopropyl-β-D-thiogalactopyranoside (IPTG).
  11127..11220   +  rep_origin     SV40 ori (fragment): SV40 origin of replication
  11245..11282   +  CDS            lacI (fragment): lac repressor; lacI; The lac repressor binds to the lac operator to inhibit transcription in E. coli. This inhibition can be relieved by adding lactose or isopropyl-β-D-thiogalactopyranoside (IPTG).
  11295..11316   +  protein_bind   CAP binding site: CAP binding activates transcription in the presence of cAMP. E. coli catabolite activator protein
  11331..11361   +  promoter       lac promoter: promoter for the E. coli lac operon
  11365..11387   +  protein_bind   lac operator (fragment): The lac repressor binds to the lac operator to inhibit transcription in E. coli. This inhibition can be relieved by adding lactose or isopropyl-β-D-thiogalactopyranoside (IPTG). lac repressor encoded by lacI
  11419..11502   +  polyA_signal   SV40 poly(A) signal (fragment): SV40 polyadenylation signal
  11669..329     +  CDS            nef (fragment) (across the origin): NEF_HV1BR - Experimental evidence at protein level: Swiss-Prot protein existence level 1. Extracellular Nef protein targets CD4(+) T-lymphocytes for apoptosis by interacting with CXCR4 surface receptors (PubMed:14990729). From Human immunodeficiency virus type 1 group M subtype B (isolate BRU/LAI) (HIV-1).
