[The description below was written by a language model from this plasmid's Addgene catalogue record and pLannotate feature annotations shown in this document.]
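Description:
pHAGE-PIK3CA-P449_N457delPHGLEDLLN is an HIV-1-based lentiviral expression plasmid of 11,669 nt built on the pHAGE backbone. It carries a human PIK3CA open reading frame with an in-frame deletion of nine residues (P449 to N457). In bacteria it is maintained through a high-copy ColE1/pUC-type origin and selected with ampicillin via the bla gene. The record lists a recombination-deficient strain (Stbl3) for propagation, as is usual for LTR-containing plasmids. The viral portion comprises a truncated 5' LTR, the Ψ packaging signal with a gag fragment, the Rev response element, the cPPT/CTS and a ΔU3 self-inactivating 3' LTR. The transfer RNA can therefore be packaged when helper functions are supplied in trans, and it integrates without leaving an active viral promoter.

Between the LTRs, the EF-1α promoter drives constitutive transcription of the PIK3CA mutant, which encodes the p110α catalytic subunit of PI3K. The insert was introduced by Gateway cloning and is flanked by attB1 and attB2 sites. A V5 epitope sequence is annotated downstream of attB2, beyond short T3 and T7 promoter and attB4 remnants. The record does not indicate whether it is translated in frame with the insert. An EMCV IRES followed by a puromycin N-acetyltransferase sequence (annotated as a fragment) places drug selection on the same transcript, so puromycin-resistant transduced cells should also express the kinase variant. A WPRE precedes the 3' LTR to enhance transcript expression.

The stated purpose is lentiviral expression of this PIK3CA deletion variant. It was deposited in connection with a systematic functional annotation of somatic cancer mutations, which suggests use in stable expression assays testing the variant's effect on cell signalling or growth.
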