Addgene plasmid #116522: pHAGE-PIK3CA-P449_N457delPHGLEDLLN
Purpose: Lentiviral expression of PIK3CA P449_N457delPHGLEDLLN
Depositing lab: Gordon Mills & Kenneth Scott. Depositing organization: Baylor College of Medicine. Publication: Systematic Functional Annotation of Somatic Mutations in Cancer. Ng PK, Li J, Jeong KJ, Shao S, Chen H, Tsang YH, Sengupta S, Wang Z, Bhavana VH, Tran R, Soewito S, Minussi DC, Moreno D, Kong K, Dogruluk T, Lu H, Gao J, Tokheim C, Zhou DC, Johnson AM, Zeng J, Ip CKM, Ju Z, Wester M, Yu S, Li Y, Vellano CP, Schultz N, Karchin R, Ding L, Lu Y, Cheung LWT, Chen K, Shaw KR, Meric-Bernstam F, Scott KL, Yi S, Sahni N, Liang H, Mills GB. Cancer Cell. 2018 Mar 12;33(3):450-462.e10. doi: 10.1016/j.ccell.2018.01.021. PubMed 29533785.
Backbone
  Vector backbone: pHAGE
  Vector type: Lentiviral
Growth in bacteria
  Bacterial resistance: Ampicillin, 100 μg/mL
  Growth temperature: 37°C
  Growth strain: Stbl3
  Copy number: High Copy
Gene/Insert
  Gene/Insert name: PIK3CA
  Species: H. sapiens (human)
  Mutation: P449_N457delPHGLEDLLN
  Entrez Gene: PIK3CA (a.k.a. CCM4, CLAPO, CLOVE, CWS5, HMH, MCAP, MCM, MCMTC, PI3K, PI3K-alpha, p110-alpha)
  Cloning method: Gateway Cloning
Terms and licenses: Academic/Nonprofit Terms; Industry Terms: Not Available to Industry
How to cite: pHAGE-PIK3CA-P449_N457delPHGLEDLLN was a gift from Gordon Mills & Kenneth Scott (Addgene plasmid # 116522 ; http://n2t.net/addgene:116522 ; RRID:Addgene_116522)
